>Addgene plasmid #236404 | pQCXIP-EGFP-APEX2-V5-Giantin | addgene full sequence | sequence record 469949 | Addgene NGS Result
TTGAGATCCTTTTTTTCTGCGCGTAATCTGCTGCTTGCAAACAAAAAAACCACCGCTACCAGCGGTGGTT
TGTTTGCCGGATCAAGAGCTACCAACTCTTTTTCCGAAGGTAACTGGCTTCAGCAGAGCGCAGATACCAA
ATACTGTCCTTCTAGTGTAGCCGTAGTTAGGCCACCACTTCAAGAACTCTGTAGCACCGCCTACATACCT
CGCTCTGCTAATCCTGTTACCAGTGGCTGCTGCCAGTGGCGATAAGTCGTGTCTTACCGGGTTGGACTCA
AGACGATAGTTACCGGATAAGGCGCAGCGGTCGGGCTGAACGGGGGGTTCGTGCACACAGCCCAGCTTGG
AGCGAACGACCTACACCGAACTGAGATACCTACAGCGTGAGCTATGAGAAAGCGCCACGCTTCCCGAAGG
GAGAAAGGCGGACAGGTATCCGGTAAGCGGCAGGGTCGGAACAGGAGAGCGCACGAGGGAGCTTCCAGGG
GGAAACGCCTGGTATCTTTATAGTCCTGTCGGGTTTCGCCACCTCTGACTTGAGCGTCGATTTTTGTGAT
GCTCGTCAGGGGGGCGGAGCCTATGGAAAAACGCCAGCAACGCGGCCTTTTTACGGTTCCTGGCCTTTTG
CTGGCCTTTTGCTCACATGTTCTTTCCTGCGTTATCCCCTGATTCTGTGGATAACCGTATTACCGCCTTT
GAGTGAGCTGATACCGCTCGCCGCAGCCGAACGACCGAGCGCAGCGAGTCAGTGAGCGAGGAAGCGGAAG
AGCGCCTGATGCGGTATTTTCTCCTTACGCATCTGTGCGGTATTTCACACCGCATATGGTGCACTCTCAG
TACAATCTGCTCTGATGCCGCATAGTTAAGCCAGTAAGCTTTTTGCAAAAGCCTAGGCCTCCAAAAAAGC
CTCCTCACTACTTCTGGAATAGCTCAGAGGCCGAGGCGGCCTCGGCCTCTGCATAAATAAAAAAAATTAG
TCAGCCATGGGGCGGAGAATGGGCGGAACTGGGCGGAGTTAGGGGCGGGATGGGCGGAGTTAGGGGCGGG
ACTATGGTTGCTGACTAATTGAGATGCATGCTTTGCATACTTCTGCCTGCTGGGGAGCCTGGGGACTTTC
CACACCCTAACTGACACACATTCCACAGCCGGATCTACACTCCGCTATCGCTACGTGACTGGGTCATGGC
TGCGCCCCGACACCCGCCAACACCCGCTGACGCGCCCTGACGGGCTTGTCTGCTCCCGGCATCCGCTTAC
AGACAAGCTGTGACCGTCTCCGGGAGCTGCATGTGTCAGAGGTTTTCACCGTCATCACCGAAACGCGCGA
GGCAGCCAGCTTACCTCCCGGTGGTGGGTCGGTGGTCCCTGGGCAGGGGTCTCCCGATCCCGGACGAGCC
CCCAAATGAAAGACCCCCGCTGACGGGTAGTCAATCACTCAGAGGAGACCCTCCCAAGGAACAGCGAGAC
CACAAGTCGGATGCAACTGCAAGAGGGTTTATTGGATACACGGGTACCCGGGCGACTCAGTCAATCGGAG
GACTGGCGCCCCGAGTGAGGGGTTGTGGGCTCTTTTATTGAGCTCGGGGAGCAGAAGCGCGCGAACAGAA
GCGAGAAGCGAACTGATTGGTTAGTTCAAATAAGGCACAGGGTCATTTCAGGTCCTTGGGGCACCCTGGA
AACATCTGATGGTTCTCTAGGGTCGACCCTGTTCCATCTGTTCCTGACCTTGATCTGAACTTCTCTATTC
TCAGTTATGTATTTTTCCATGCCTTGCAAAATGGCGTTACTTAAGCTAGCTTGCCAAACCTACAGGTGGG
GTCTTTCATTCCCCCCTTTTTCTGGAGACTAAATAAAATCTTTTATTTTATCTATGGCTCGTACTCTATA
GGCTTCAGCTGGTGATATTGTTGAGTCAAAACTAGAGCCTGGACCACTGATATCCTGTCTTTAACAAATT
GGACTAATCGATAAGCTTATCTCTACACTGGCTCGATGGAGTCAGCCTAGTGTCCCTCGGAAAGCCTTGA
GGTCCCTTTGGAGCAGTTCTGCACTCGGCCTCTGCAGCGCTGCAGCCCTCGACTAGAGTCGGTGGGCCTC
GGGGGCGGGTGCGGGGTCGGCGGGGCCGCCCCGGGTGGCTTCGGTCGGAGCCATGGGGTCGTGCGCTCCT
TTCGGTCGGGCGCTGCGGGTCGTGGGGCGGGCGTCAGGCACCGGGCTTGCGGGTCATGCACCAGGTGCGC
GGTCCTTCGGGCACCTCGACGTCGGCGGTGACGGTGAAGCCGAGCCGCTCGTAGAAGGGGAGGTTGCGGG
GCGCGGAGGTCTCCAGGAAGGCGGGCACCCCGGCGCGCTCGGCCGCCTCCACTCCGGGGAGCACGACGGC
GCTGCCCAGACCCTTGCCCTGGTGGTCGGGCGAGACGCCGACGGTGGCCAGGAACCACGCGGGCTCCTTG
GGCCGGTGCGGCGCCAGGAGGCCTTCCATCTGTTGCTGCGCGGCCAGCCGGGAACCGCTCAACTCGGCCA
TGCGCGGGCCGATCTCGGCGAACACCGCCCCCGCTTCGACGCTCTCCGGCGTGGTCCAGACCGCCACCGC
GGCGCCGTCGTCCGCGACCCACACCTTGCCGATGTCGAGCCCGACGCGCGTGAGGAAGAGTTCTTGCAGC
TCGGTGACCCGCTCGATGTGGCGGTCCGGGTCGACGGTGTGGCGCGTGGCGGGGTAGTCGGCGAACGCGG
CGGCGAGGGTGCGTACGGCCCTGGGGACGTCGTCGCGGGTGGCGAGGCGCACCGTGGGCTTGTACTCGGT
CATGGTAAGCTTGGGCTGCAGGTCGAAAGGCCCGGAGATGAGGAAGAGGAGAACAGCGCGGCAGACGTGC
GCTTTTGAAGCGTGCAGAATGCCGGGCCTCCGGAGGACCTTCGGGCGCCCGCCCCGCCCCTGAGCCCGCC
CCTGAGCCCGCCCCCGGACCCACCCCTTCCCAGCCTCTGAGCCCAGAAAGCGAAGGAGCAAAGCTGCTAT
TGGCCGCTGCCCCAAAGGCCTACCCGCTTCCATTGCTCAGCGGTGCTGTCCATCTGCACGAGACTAGTGA
GACGTGCTACTTCCATTTGTCACGTCCTGCACGACGCGAGCTGCGGGGCGGGGGGGAACTTCCTGACTAG
GGGAGGAGTAGAAGGTGGCGCGAAGGGGCCACCAAAGAACGGAGTCGCTTGGCGCCTAACGCTGGATGTG
GAATGTGTGCGAGGCCAGAGGCCACTTGTGTAGCGCCAAGTGCCCAGCGGGGCTGCTAAAGCGCATGCTC
CAGACTGCCTTGGGAAAAGCGCCTCCCCTACCCGGTTCACGGGTTTAAACCTATAGATGGCCCGTAAAAC
ACAGAATGAGCAGGACATGAATCATTAGAAAGTAGATGGCTGCTAGAAGTGGCACTCGGGTCCGTGAATG
ACAGAGTGAACGCAGGACTCGCTTCCATCCAACGCCACTCCGGGTCCTTCGACAACTGTTGCTTGTAAGA
TCTATTAACAGTGCCTGCTCCTGAGTGCCACAGGAGCCAATGATAGGAGTCCGGGAAGAGTCCCATTCAC
TGTGCTCTAACCGTCTGATCTGCTCCTCGGCCACAGAGAGAGCATTCTCAGCAGCCACTCTTTGGTCTCG
TTCTTCTTCCAGCAGCTTCCTTAATTCATTCACTTCCTGTCTGGTGTTGCATAGCTGCTGCTGAGCTTCA
GAAAAGCTTTGCTGCGGTTCTCCTCGAGAGGTGCTGTCCAGGCCCAGCAGGGGGTTGGGGATGGGCTTGC
CGGCATCAGCAAACCCAAGCTCGGAAAGCTTTTGGTGAGCCTCAGCGTAATCAGCAAAGAAGGCATCTTC
GTCCGCTGCATATTTGTCAACGAGAGGGCGGAATACAGGGTCAGACAAAAGAGCCTTGTCAGAAGGTAGC
TGAAGGAGACCTTCCTTCTCACCACTCAACAACTCCGTGAAGTATGAGTTGTCGAAAATAAGAGGATTAG
AGGTCCAGGGACCCTCAAATCCAGAACGCTCCTTGTGTGCAGCTCCAATAGTGTGACCCCCAGATAGAGC
AACGATATCTTGGTCAGTAAGCCCCATAGCTTTGCCAAACACATCTCTCAAATGGTCAGAACCCTTAGTG
GGATCGGGCAAGCGACCCTCTGGTGGTGGCTCAGGCTTGTCCTCTCTTCCAGGGTGGAATGGAACCTTAG
GTCCACCCGTGACCTCAACGGCAACAACGCCAGCCAACTGGTAGAAATCGGCGTAGCTCAAAATAGGGAA
CTCCGCCTTGAGTGGCTCCAAAAGCCTAACAGCGATGTCAAGACCGTTGTTAGCGCTGTGAGCCAGTTCG
GCAGGGTGCTTGATGGTTCCGAAGGGTCCACCGGTCTTCGTGCCCTTGTCAAAGGTTCCAGCAGAGTGGA
ATGCCAAACGGAGCATTAGAGGAGCGCATCTCTTCTCAGCGATGAAGCCTCTGAGCTTCTTCTTCGCCTT
CTCAACGGCGTCCTGGTAATCAGCACTCACAGTTGGGTAAGACTTTCCTCCGGACTTGTACAGCTCGTCC
ATGCCGAGAGTGATCCCGGCGGCGGTCACGAACTCCTTAAGGACCATGTGATCGCGCTTCTCGTTGGGGT
CTTTGCTCAGGGCGGACTGGGTGCTCAGGTAGTGGTTGTCGGGCAGCAGCACGGGGCCGTCGCCGATGGG
GGTGTTCTGCTGGTAGTGGTCGGCGAGCTGCACGCTGCCGTCCTCGATGTTGTGGCGGATCTTGAAGTTC
ACCTTGATGCCGTTCTTCTGCTTGTCGGCCATGATATAGACGTTGTGGCTGTTGTAGTTGTACTCCAGCT
TGTGCCCCAGGATGTTGCCGTCCTCCTTGAAGTCGATGCCCTTCAGCTCGATGCGGTTCACCAGGGTGTC
GCCCTCGAACTTCACCTCGGCGCGGGTCTTGTAGTTGCCGTCGTCCTTGAAGAAGATGGTGCGCTCCTGG
ACGTAGCCTTCGGGCATGGCGGACTTGAAGAAGTCGTGCTGCTTCATGTGGTCGGGGTAGCGGCTGAAGC
ACTGCACGCCGTAGGTCAGGGTGGTCACGAGGGTGGGCCAGGGCACGGGCAGCTTGCCGGTGGTGCAGAT
GAACTTCAGGGTCAGCTTGCCGTAGGTGGCATCGCCCTCGCCCTCGCCGGACACGCTGAACTTGTGGCCG
TTTACGTCGCCGTCCAGCTCGACCAGGATGGGCACCACCCCGGTGAACAGCTCCTCGCCCTTGCTCACCA
TGCGGCCGCGGATCAATTCCTGCAGGTCCGTTCCAATGCACCGTTCCCGGCCGCGGAGGCTGGATCGGTC
CCGGTGTCTTCTATGGAGGTCAAAACAGCGTGGATGGCGTCTCCAGGCGATCTGACGGTTCACTAAACGA
GCTCTGCTTATATAGACCTCCCACCGTACACGCCTACCGCCCATTTGCGTCAATGGGGCGGAGTTGTTAC
GACATTTTGGAAAGTCCCGTTGATTTTGGTGCCAAAACAAACTCCCATTGACGTCAATGGGGTGGAGACT
TGGAAATCCCCGTGAGTCAAACCGCTATCCACGCCCATTGATGTACTGCCAAAACCGCATCACCATGGTA
ATAGCGATGACTAATACGTAGATGTACTGCCAAGTAGGAAAGTCCCATAAGGTCATGTACTGGGCATAAT
GCCAGGCGGGCCATTTACCGTCATTGACGTCAATAGGGGGCGTACTTGGCATATGATACACTTGATGTAC
TGCCAAGTGGGCAGTTTACCGTAAATACTCCACCCATTGACGTCAATGGAAAGTCCCTATTGGCGTTACT
ATGGGAACATACGTCATTATTGACGTCAATGGGCGGGGGTCGTTGGGCGGTCAGCCAGGCGGGCCATTTA
CCGTAAGTTATGTAACGGACTCTAGAGGATCGATCCCCCAGATCTTCAATTCCGGCGCCTAGAGAAGGAG
TGAGGGCTGGATAAAGGGAGGATCGAGGCGGGGTCGAACGAGGAGGTTCAAGGGGGAGAGACGGGGCGGA
TGGAGGAAGAGGAGGCGGAGGCTTAGGGTGTACAAAGGGCTTGACCCAGGGAGGGGGGTCAAAAGCCAAG
GCTTCCCAGGTCACGATGTAGGGGACCTGGTCTGGGTGTCCATGCGGGCCAGGTGAAAAGACCTTGATCT
TAACCTGGGTGATGAGGTCTCGGTTAAAGGTGCCGTCTCGCGGCCATCCGACGTTAAAGGTTGGCCATTC
TGCAGAGCAGAAGGTAACCCAACGTCTCTTCTTGACATCTACCGACTGGTTGTGAGCGATCCGCTCGACA
TCTTTCCAGTGACCTAAGGTCAAACTTAAGGGAGTGGTAACAGTCTGGCCCTAATTTTCAGACAAATACA
GAAACACAGTCAGACAGAGACAACACAGAACGATGCTGCAGCGCTGCAGCAGACAAGACGCGCGGCTTCG
GTTCCAAACCGAAAGCAAAAATTCAGACGGAGGCGGGAACTGTTTTAGGTTCTCGTCTCCTACCAGAACC
ACATATCCTGACGGGGTCGGATTCCACATCGACTCCCTTCCTCAGGTCGGGCCACAAAAACGGCCCCCAA
AGTCCCTGGGACGTCTCCCAGGGTTGCGGCCGGGTGTTCAGAACTCGTCAGTTCCACCACGGGTCCGCCA
GATACAGAGCTAGTTAGCTAACTAGTACAGACGCAGGCGCATAACATCAAACATAGACACTAGACAATCG
GACAGACACAGATAAGTTGCTGGCCAGCTTACCTCCCGGTGGTGGGTCGGTGGTCCCTGGGCAGGGGTCT
CCAAATCCCGGACGAGCCCCCAAATGAAAGACCCCCGTCGTGGGTAGTCAATCACTCAGAGGAGACCCTC
CCAAGGAACAGCGAGACCACGATTCGGATGCAAACAGCAAGAGGCTTTATTGGGAATACGGGTACCCGGG
CGACGCAGTCTATCGGAAGACTGGCGCGCCGAGTGAGGGGTTGTGGGCTCTTTTATTGAGCTCTGCTTAT
ATAGACCTCCCACCGTACACGCCTACCGCCCATTTGCGTCAATGGGGCGGAGTTGTTACGACATTTTGGA
AAGTCCCGTTGATTTTGGTGCCAAAACAAACTCCCATTGACGTCAATGGGGTGGAGACTTGGAAATCCCC
GTGAGTCAAACCGCTATCCACGCCCATTGATGTACTGCCAAAACCGCATCACCATGGTAATAGCGATGAC
TAATACGTAGATGTACTGCCAAGTAGGAAAGTCCCATAAGGTCATGTACTGGGCATAATGCCAGGCGGGC
CATTTACCGTCATTGACGTCAATAGGGGGCGTACTTGGCATATGATACACTTGATGTACTGCCAAGTGGG
CAGTTTACCGTAAATACTCCACCCATTGACGTCAATGGAAAGTCCCTATTGGCGTTACTATGGGAACATA
CGTCATTATTGACGTCAATGGGCGGGGGTCGTTGGGCGGTCAGCCAGGCGGGCCATTTACCGTAAGTTAT
GTAACGCGGAACTCCATATATGGGCTATGAACTAATGACCCCGTAATTGATTACTATTAATAACTAGTCA
ATAATCAATGTCAACATGGCGGTAATGTTGGACATGAGCCAATATAAATGTACATATTATGATATGGATA
CAACGTATGCAATGGCCAAGCTAATTCTTGAAGACGAAAGGGCCTCGTGATACGCCTATTTTTATAGGTT
AATGTCATGATAATAATGGTTTCTTAGACGTCAGGTGGCACTTTTCGGGGAAATGTGCGCGGAACCCCTA
TTTGTTTATTTTTCTAAATACATTCAAATATGTATCCGCTCATGAGACAATAACCCTGATAAATGCTTCA
ATAATATTGAAAAAGGAAGAGTATGAGTATTCAACATTTCCGTGTCGCCCTTATTCCCTTTTTTGCGGCA
TTTTGCCTTCCTGTTTTTGCTCACCCAGAAACGCTGGTGAAAGTAAAAGATGCTGAAGATCAGTTGGGTG
CACGAGTGGGTTACATCGAACTGGATCTCAACAGCGGTAAGATCCTTGAGAGTTTTCGCCCCGAAGAACG
TTTTCCAATGATGAGCACTTTTAAAGTTCTGCTATGTGGCGCGGTATTATCCCGTGTTGACGCCGGGCAA
GAGCAACTCGGTCGCCGCATACACTATTCTCAGAATGACTTGGTTGAGTACTCACCAGTCACAGAAAAGC
ATCTTACGGATGGCATGACAGTAAGAGAATTATGCAGTGCTGCCATAACCATGAGTGATAACACTGCGGC
CAACTTACTTCTGACAACGATCGGAGGACCGAAGGAGCTAACCGCTTTTTTGCACAACATGGGGGATCAT
GTAACTCGCCTTGATCGTTGGGAACCGGAGCTGAATGAAGCCATACCAAACGACGAGCGTGACACCACGA
TGCCTGCAGCAATGGCAACAACGTTGCGCAAACTATTAACTGGCGAACTACTTACTCTAGCTTCCCGGCA
ACAATTAATAGACTGGATGGAGGCGGATAAAGTTGCAGGACCACTTCTGCGCTCGGCCCTTCCGGCTGGC
TGGTTTATTGCTGATAAATCTGGAGCCGGTGAGCGTGGGTCTCGCGGTATCATTGCAGCACTGGGGCCAG
ATGGTAAGCCCTCCCGTATCGTAGTTATCTACACGACGGGGAGTCAGGCAACTATGGATGAACGAAATAG
ACAGATCGCTGAGATAGGTGCCTCACTGATTAAGCATTGGTAACTGTCAGACCAAGTTTACTCATATATA
CTTTAGATTGATTTAAAACTTCATTTTTAATTTAAAAGGATCTAGGTGAAGATCCTTTTTGATAATCTCA
TGACCAAAATCCCTTAACGTGAGTTTTCGTTCCACTGAGCGTCAGACCCCGTAGAAAAGATCAAAGGATC
TTC
Features (pLannotate 1.2.2; 23 found; start..end, strand, type, name):
      1..589     +  rep_origin     ori: high-copy-number ColE1/pMB1/pBR322/pUC origin of replication
    775..876     -  misc_feature   bom (fragment): basis of mobility region from pBR322
    890..1100    -  promoter       SV40 promoter: SV40 early promoter
   1156..1194    -  misc_feature   bom (fragment): basis of mobility region from pBR322
   1296..1336    -  CDS            rop (fragment): Rop protein, which maintains plasmids at low copy number; rop
   1405..1830    -  LTR            3' LTR (ΔU3): self-inactivating 3' long terminal repeat (LTR) from Moloney murine leukemia virus
   1872..1972    -  CDS            env (fragment): murine leukemia virus gPr80 envelope polyprotein precursor; env; proteolytically cleaved into gp70SU and p15TM subunits
   2005..2076    -  CDS            Mos (fragment): MOS_MOUSE - Experimental evidence at transcript level: Swiss-Prot protein existence level 2. From Mus musculus (Mouse).
   2089..2154    -  CDS            dmpM (fragment): DMPM_STRAD - Protein inferred from homology: Swiss-Prot protein existence level 3. From Streptomyces alboniger.
   2204..2803    -  CDS            PuroR: puromycin N-acetyltransferase; pac from Streptomyces alboniger; confers resistance to puromycin
   2824..3323    -  promoter       PGK promoter: mouse phosphoglycerate kinase 1 promoter
   3344..3730    -  CDS            GOLGB1 (fragment): GOGB1_HUMAN - Experimental evidence at protein level: Swiss-Prot protein existence level 1. May participate in forming intercisternal cross-bridges of the Golgi complex. From Homo sapiens (Human).
   3782..4528    -  CDS            APEX2: soybean ascorbate peroxidase, engineered to serve as a monomeric tag for electron microscopy and live-cell proteomics (Lam et al., 2015) more active than the original APEX due to the A134P mutation
   4535..5251    -  CDS            EGFP: EGFP is a basic (constitutively fluorescent) green fluorescent protein published in 1996, derived from Aequorea victoria. It is reported to be a rapidly-maturing weak dimer with moderate acid sensitivity.
   5390..5593    -  promoter       CMV promoter: human cytomegalovirus (CMV) immediate early promoter
   5594..5897    -  enhancer       CMV enhancer: human cytomegalovirus immediate early enhancer
   5934..6350    -  CDS            gag (truncated): truncated Moloney murine leukemia virus (MMLV) gag gene lacking the start codon
   6417..6691    -  misc_feature   MESV Ψ (fragment): packaging signal of murine embryonic stem cell virus
   6813..6988    -  LTR            5' LTR (truncated): truncated long terminal repeat from Moloney murine sarcoma virus
   6989..7192    -  promoter       CMV promoter: human cytomegalovirus (CMV) immediate early promoter
   7193..7572    -  enhancer       CMV enhancer: human cytomegalovirus immediate early enhancer
   7758..7862    +  promoter       AmpR promoter: bla
   7863..8723    +  CDS            AmpR: β-lactamase; bla; confers resistance to ampicillin, carbenicillin, and related antibiotics
