[The description below was written by a language model from this plasmid's Addgene catalogue record and pLannotate feature annotations shown in this document.]
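Description:
pQCXIP-EGFP-APEX2-V5-Giantin is a self-inactivating gammaretroviral vector for mammalian expression, built on the pQCXIP backbone and sequenced at about 8.9 kb. In bacteria it is maintained through a high-copy ColE1/pUC-type origin and selected with ampicillin via the β-lactamase gene. The viral portion consists of a hybrid 5′ element in which a CMV enhancer/promoter is joined to a truncated murine sarcoma virus LTR to drive genomic RNA production in packaging cells. This is followed by a Ψ packaging signal with a truncated, start-codon-less gag segment that aids encapsidation, and a ΔU3 3′ LTR. Because the U3 deletion is copied to both LTRs on reverse transcription, the integrated provirus lacks LTR promoter activity and expression depends on internal promoters.

The payload is driven by an internal CMV immediate-early enhancer/promoter and encodes a single fusion protein. EGFP comes first, then APEX2, the engineered soybean ascorbate peroxidase used for proximity labelling and electron-microscopy contrast. A V5 epitope is listed in the catalogue entry, though it was not called in the feature table. The fusion ends with a C-terminal fragment of human giantin (GOLGB1), which serves to target the protein to the Golgi. Although the pQCXIP name implies an IRES-linked puromycin marker, the annotation instead shows a mouse PGK promoter upstream of the puromycin N-acetyltransferase gene and detects no IRES, so selection of transduced cells appears to run from a separate promoter. The construct provides a fluorescent, Golgi-localized APEX2, allowing its localization to be confirmed by fluorescence and supporting peroxidase-based labelling at that organelle. The associated work concerns purification of mitochondrial subpopulations, but the record does not state this construct's role in it.
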