Addgene plasmid #236404: pQCXIP-EGFP-APEX2-V5-Giantin
Purpose: Expresses a fluorescent Golgi-localized APEX2
Depositing lab: Jared Rutter. Depositing organization: University of Utah. Publication: A dual-purification system to isolate mitochondrial subpopulations. Cunningham CN, Van Vranken JG, Larios J, Heyden K, Gygi SP, Rutter J. J Cell Sci. 2025 Mar 13:jcs.263693. doi: 10.1242/jcs.263693. PubMed 40079232.
Backbone
  Vector backbone: pQCXIP
  Vector type: Mammalian Expression, Retroviral
  Selectable markers: Puromycin
Growth in bacteria
  Bacterial resistance: Ampicillin, 100 μg/mL
  Growth temperature: 30°C
  Growth strain: NEB Stable
  Copy number: Unknown
Gene/Insert
  Gene/Insert name: EGFP-APEX2-V5-Giantin
  Species: H. sapiens (human)
  Insert size (bp): 1911
  Tag / fusion protein: EGFP (N terminal on insert); APEX2 (N terminal on insert); V5 (N terminal on insert)
Resource information
  A portion of this plasmid was derived from a plasmid made by: Giantin fragment cloned from Addgene #85049
Terms and licenses: Academic/Nonprofit Terms; Industry Terms: Not Available to Industry
How to cite: pQCXIP-EGFP-APEX2-V5-Giantin was a gift from Jared Rutter (Addgene plasmid # 236404 ; http://n2t.net/addgene:236404 ; RRID:Addgene_236404)
